Addgene plasmid #14466: pRU1101
Depositing lab: Philip Poole. Depositing organization: University of Reading. Publication: A family of promoter probe vectors incorporating autofluorescent and chromogenic reporter proteins for studying gene expression in Gram-negative bacteria. Karunakaran R, Mauchline TH, Hosie AH, Poole PS. Microbiology. 2005 Oct . 151(Pt 10):3249-56. 10.1099/mic.0.28311-0 PubMed 16207908.
Backbone
  Vector backbone: pbbr
  Backbone size w/o insert (bp): 4500
  Vector type: Bacterial Expression
  Selectable markers: Gentamicin
Growth in bacteria
  Bacterial resistance: Gentamicin, 10 μg/mL
  Growth temperature: 37°C
  Growth strain: DH5alpha
  Copy number: High Copy
Gene/Insert
  Gene/Insert name: unstable gfp-mut3.1 ASV
  Species: Aequorea
  Insert size (bp): 717
  GenBank ID: aj851282
  Cloning method: Restriction Enzyme; 5′ cloning site SpeI (not destroyed); 3′ cloning site SacI (not destroyed)
  Sequencing primers: 5′ cggtttacaagcataaagc; 3′ TACTCATTTTTTCTTCCTCCACTAG
Terms and licenses: Academic/Nonprofit Terms; Industry Terms: Not Available to Industry
Depositor comments: Use gentamicin at 10 ug/mL.
How to cite: pRU1101 was a gift from Philip Poole (Addgene plasmid # 14466 ; http://n2t.net/addgene:14466 ; RRID:Addgene_14466)
