[The description below was written by a language model from this plasmid's Addgene catalogue record and pLannotate feature annotations shown in this document.]
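Description:
pRU1101 is a broad-host-range promoter probe vector built on a pBBR-type backbone and intended for studying gene expression in Gram-negative bacteria. It replicates through the pBBR1 oriV together with the plasmid-encoded pBBR1 Rep protein, a replicon that functions in many Gram-negative species as well as in E. coli, where the record lists it as high copy. Selection is by gentamicin, conferred by the aacC1 gentamicin acetyltransferase gene, which lies downstream of a class 1 integron Pc promoter on the same strand. Short fragments annotated as M13 ori, CmR and TcR appear to be remnants of the backbone's construction history rather than functional elements.

The payload is a promoterless reporter: an approximately 717 bp gfp-mut3.1 gene of Aequorea origin, cloned between SpeI and SacI sites and fused at its C terminus to an ssrA-type degradation tag. The catalogue names the ASV variant of this tag. The automated annotation labels it as a partial LVA match and calls the fluorescent protein "hfriFP", but both are most likely nearest-match assignments, and the catalogue description should take precedence. The tag directs the protein to ClpXP/ClpAP proteolysis and shortens its half-life, so fluorescence follows current promoter activity rather than accumulated protein. A fragment of a pBluescript-style multiple cloning site sits upstream of the reporter for inserting candidate promoter fragments, and no promoter is annotated there. An rrnB T1 terminator follows the reporter to stop transcription from reading on into the backbone. The two sequence records, of 5,391 and 5,384 nt, give the same feature layout. The plasmid is typically used to monitor dynamic or transient promoter activity in Gram-negative bacteria.
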