Features (pLannotate 1.2.2; 11 found; start..end, strand, type, name):
    231..253     -  misc_feature   MCS (fragment): pBluescript multiple cloning site
    324..1037    +  CDS            hfriFP: hfriFP is a fluorescent protein published in 2013, derived from Herbaspirillum frisingense.
   1047..1067    +  CDS            ssrA tag (LVA) (fragment): C-terminal peptide that mediates degradation in bacteria through the ClpXP and ClpAP proteases (McGinness et al., 2006) mutant LVA variant that confers accelerated degradation under some conditions (Andersen et al., 1998)
   1112..1198    +  terminator     rrnB T1 terminator: Escherichia coli rrnB; transcription terminator T1 from the E. coli rrnB gene
   1337..1397    -  rep_origin     M13 ori (fragment): M13 bacteriophage origin of replication; arrow indicates direction of (+) strand synthesis
   1397..1428    +  CDS            CmR (fragment): chloramphenicol acetyltransferase confers resistance to chloramphenicol
   1758..1827    -  CDS            TcR (fragment): tetracycline efflux protein; tet; confers resistance to tetracycline
   1888..2550    -  CDS            pBBR1 Rep: replication protein for the broad-host-range plasmid pBBR1 from Bordetella bronchiseptica
   2551..3322    -  rep_origin     pBBR1 oriV: replication origin of the broad-host-range plasmid pBBR1 from Bordetella bronchiseptica; requires the pBBR1 Rep protein for replication
   4604..5137    -  CDS            GmR: gentamycin acetyltransferase; aacC1; confers resistance to gentamycin
   5326..5354    -  promoter       Pc promoter: intI1 (promoter lies within the coding sequence); class 1 integron promoter
>Addgene plasmid #14466 | pRU1101 | addgene full sequence | sequence record 462342 | Addgene NGS Result
CCATGGGCAAATGGGATGGCTTTACTAAGCTGATCCGGTGGATGACCTTTTGAATGACCTTTAATAGATT
ATATTACTAATTAATTGGGGACCCTAGAGGTCCCCTTTTTTATTTTAAAAATTTTTTCACAAAACGGTTT
ACAAGCATAAAGCTTGCTCAATCAATCACCGGATCTAGATATCGATTAATTAAGTCGACATCTAGAGTTT
AAACTTTAATTAAGCCCGGGCTGCAGCCCGGGGGATCCACTAGGTTAACGCATGCGGCCCGGTACCAGGC
CTAGATAGATAGAGAGAGAGAGAGACTAGTGGAGGAAGAAAAAATGCGTAAAGGAGAAGAACTTTTCACT
GGAGTTGTCCCAATTCTTGTTGAATTAGATGGTGATGTTAATGGGCACAAATTTTCTGTCAGTGGAGAGG
GTGAAGGTGATGCAACATACGGAAAACTTACCCTTAAATTTATTTGCACTACTGGAAAACTACCTGTTCC
ATGGCCAACACTTGTCACTACTTTCGGTTATGGTGTTCAATGCTTTGCGAGATACCCAGATCATATGAAA
CAGCATGACTTTTTCAAGAGTGCCATGCCCGAAGGTTATGTACAGGAAAGAACTATATTTTTCAAAGATG
ACGGGAACTACAAGACACGTGCTGAAGTCAAGTTTGAAGGTGATACCCTTGTTAATAGAATCGAGTTAAA
AGGTATTGATTTTAAAGAAGATGGAAACATTCTTGGACACAAATTGGAATACAACTATAACTCACACAAT
GTATACATCATGGCAGACAAACAAAAGAATGGAATCAAAGTTAACTTCAAAATTAGACACAACATTGAAG
ATGGAAGCGTTCAACTAGCAGACCATTATCAACAAAATACTCCAATTGGCGATGGCCCTGTCCTTTTACC
AGACAACCATTACCTGTCCACACAATCTGCCCTTTCGAAAGATCCCAACGAAAAGAGAGACCACATGGTC
CTTCTTGAGTTTGTAACAGCTGCTGGGATTACACATGGCATGGATGAACTATACAAAAGGCCTGCAGCAA
ACGACGAAAACTACGCTGCATCAGTTTAATGAGCTCTACAAATAATGAATTCCCCAGGCATCAAATAAAA
CGAAAGGCTCAGTCGAAAGACTGGGCCTTTCGTTTTATCTGTTGTTTGTCGGTGAACGCTCTCCTGAGTA
GGACAAATCCGCCGGGAGCGGATTTGAACGTTGCGAAGCAACGGCCCGGAGGGTGGCGGGCAGGACGCCC
GCCATAAACTGCCAGGAATTCCAACTGAGCGCCGGTCGCTACCATTACCAACTTGTCTGGTGTCAAAAAT
AATAGGATTTTGTTAAAATTCGCGTTAAATTTTTGTTAAATCAGCTCATTTTTTAACCAATAGGCCGTAC
TGCGATGAGTGGCAGGGCGGGGCGTAATTTTTTTAAGGCAGTTATTGGTGCCCTTAAACGCCTGGTTGCT
ACGCCTGAATAAGTGATAATAAGCGGATGAATGGCAGAAATTCGAAAGCAAATTCGACCCGGTCGTCGGT
TCAGGGCAGGGTCGTTAAATAGCCGCTTATGTCTATTGCTGGTTTACCGGTTTATTGACTACCGGAAGCA
GTGTGACCGTGTGCTTCTCAAATGCCTGAGGCCAGTTTGCTCAGGCTCTCCCCGTGGAGGTAATAATTGA
CGATATGATCATTTATTCTGCCTCCCAGAGCCTGATAAAAACGGTGAATCCGTTAGCGAGGTGCCGCCGG
CTTCCATTCAGGTCGAGGTGGCCCGGCTCCATGCACCGCGACGCAACGCGGGGAGGCAGACAAGGTATAG
GGCGGCGAGGCGGCTACAGCCGATAGTCTGGAACAGCGCACTTACGGGTTGCTGCGCAACCCAAGTGCTA
CCGGCGCGGCAGCGTGACCCGTGTCGGCGGCTCCAACGGCTCGCCATCGTCCAGAAAACACGGCTCATCG
GGCATCGGCAGGCGCTGCTGCCCGCGCCGTTCCCATTCCTCCGTTTCGGTCAAGGCTGGCAGGTCTGGTT
CCATGCCCGGAATGCCGGGCTGGCTGGGCGGCTCCTCGCCGGGGCCGGTCGGTAGTTGCTGCTCGCCCGG
ATACAGGGTCGGGATGCGGCGCAGGTCGCCATGCCCCAACAGCGATTCGTCCTGGTCGTCGTGATCAACC
ACCACGGCGGCACTGAACACCGACAGGCGCAACTGGTCGCGGGGCTGGCCCCACGCCACGCGGTCATTGA
CCACGTAGGCCGACACGGTGCCGGGGCCGTTGAGCTTCACGACGGAGATCCAGCGCTCGGCCACCAAGTC
CTTGACTGCGTATTGGACCGTCCGCAAAGAACGTCCGATGAGCTTGGAAAGTGTCTTCTGGCTGACCACC
ACGGCGTTCTGGTGGCCCATCTGCGCCACGAGGTGATGCAGCAGCATTGCCGCCGTGGGTTTCCTCGCAA
TAAGCCCGGCCCACGCCTCATGCGCTTTGCGTTCCGTTTGCACCCAGTGACCGGGCTTGTTCTTGGCTTG
AATGCCGATTTCTCTGGACTGCGTGGCCATGCTTATCTCCATGCGGTAGGGGTGCCGCACGGTTGCGGCA
CCATGCGCAATCAGCTGCAACTTTTCGGCAGCGCGACAACAATTATGCGTTGCGTAAAAGTGGCAGTCAA
TTACAGATTTTCTTTAACCTACGCAATGAGCTATTGCGGGGGGTGCCGCAATGAGCTGTTGCGTACCCCC
CTTTTTTAAGTTGTTGATTTTTAAGTCTTTCGCATTTCGCCCTATATCTAGTTCTTTGGTGCCCAAAGAA
GGGCACCCCTGCGGGGTTCCCCCACGCCTTCGGCGCGGCTCCCCCTCCGGCAAAAAGTGGCCCCTCCGGG
GCTTGTTGATCGACTGCGCGGCCTTCGGCCTTGCCCAAGGTGGCGCTGCCCCCTTGGAACCCCCGCACTC
GCCGCCGTGAGGCTCGGGGGGCAGGCGGGCGGGCTTCGCCCTTCGACTGCCCCCACTCGCATAGGCTTGG
GTCGTTCCAGGCGCGTCAAGGCCAAGCCGCTGCGCGGTCGCTGCGCGAGCCTTGACCCGCCTTCCACTTG
GTGTCCAACCGGCAAGCGAAGCGCGCAGGCCGCAGGCCGGAGGCTTTTCCCCAGAGAAAATTAAAAAAAT
TGATGGGGCAAGGCCGCAGGCCGCGCAGTTGGAGCCGGTGGGTATGTGGTCGAAGGCTGGGTAGCCGGTG
GGCAATCCCTGTGGTCAAGCTCGTGGGCAGGCGCAGCCTGTCCATCAGCTTGTCCAGCAGGGTTGTCCAC
GGGCCGAGCGAAGCGAGCCAGCCGGTGGCCGCTCGCGGCCATCGTCCACATATCCACGGGCTGGCAAGGG
AGCGCAGCGACCGCGCAGGGCGAAGCCCGGAGAGCAAGCCCGTAGGGCGCCGCAGCCGCCGTAGGCGGTC
ACGACTTTGCGAAGCAAAGTCTAGTGAGTATACTCAAGCATTGAGTGGCCCGCCGGAGGCACCGCCTTGC
GCTGCCCCCGTCGAGCCGGTTGGACACCAAAAGGGAGGGGCAGGCATGGCGGCATACGCGATCATGCGAT
GCAAGAAGCTGGCGAAAATGGGCAACGTGGCGGCCAGTCTCAAGCACGCCTACCGCGAGCGCGAGACGCC
CAACGCTGACGCCAGCAGGACGCCAGAGAACGAGCACTGGGCGGCCAGCAGCACCGATGAAGCGATGGGC
CGACTGCGCGAGTTGCTGCCAGAGAAGCGGCGCAAGGACGCTGTGTTGGCGGTCGAGTACGTCATGACGG
CCAGCCCGGAATGGTGGAAGTCGGCCAGCCAAGAACAGCAGGCGGCGTTCTTCGAGAAGGCGCACAAGTG
GCTGGCGGACAAGTACGGGGCGGATCGCATCGTGACGGCCAGCATCCACCGTGACGAAACCAGCCCGCAC
ATGACCGCGTTCGTGGTGCCGCTGACGCAGGACGGCAGGCTGTCGGCCAAGGAGTTCATCGGCAACAAAG
CGCAGATGACCCGCGACCAGACCACGTTTGCGGCCGCTGTGGCCGATCTAGGGCTGCAACGGGGCATCGA
GGGCAGCAAGGCACGTCACACGCGCATTCAGGCGTTCTACGAGGCCCTGGAGCGGCCACCAGTGGGCCAC
GTCACCATCAGCCCGCAAGCGGTCGAGCCACGCGCCTATGCACCGCAGGGATTGGCCGAAAAGCTGGGAA
TCTCAAAGCGCGTTGAGACGCCGGAAGCCGTGGCCGACCGGCTGACAAAAGCGGTTCGGCAGGGGTATGA
GCCTGCCCTACAGGCCGCCGCAGGAGCGCGTGAGATGCGCAAGAAGGCCGATCAAGCCCAAGAGACGGCC
CGAGACCTTCGGGAGCGCCTGAAGCCCGTTCTGGACGCCCTGGGGCCGTTGAATCGGGATATGCAGGCCA
AGGCCGCCGCGATCATCAAGGCCGTGGGCGAAAAGCTGCTGACGGAACAGCGGGAAGTCCAGCGCCAGAA
ACAGGCCCAGCGCCAGCAGGAACGCGGGCGCGCACATTTCCCCGAAAAGTGCCACCTGCGGCGTTGTGAC
AATTTACCGAACAACTCCGCGGCCGGGAAGCCGATCTCGGCTTGAACGAATTGTTAGGTGGCGGTACTTG
GGTCGATATCAAAGTGCATCACTTCTTCCCGTATGCCCAACTTTGTATAGAGAGCCACTGCGGGATCGTC
ACCGTAATCTGCTTGCACGTAGATCACATAAGCACCAAGCGCGTTGGCCTCATGCTTGAGGAGATTGATG
AGCGCGGTGGCAATGCCCTGCCTCCGGTGCTCTCCGGAGACTGCGAGATCATAGATATAGATCTCACTAC
GCGGCTGCTCAAACTTGGGCAGAACGTAAGCCGCGAGAGCGCCAACAACCGCTTCTTGGTCGAAGGCAGC
AAGCGCGATGAATGTCTTACTACGGAGCAAGTTCCCGAGGTAATCGGAGTCCGGCTGATGTTGGGAGTAG
GTGGCTACGTCTCCGAACTCACGACCGAAAAGATCAAGAGCAGCCCGCATGGATTTGACTTGGTCAGGGC
CGAGCCTACATGTGCGAATGATGCCCATACTTGAGCCACCTAACTTTGTTTTAGGGCGACTGCCCTGCTG
CGTAACATCGTTGCTGCTGCGTAACATCGTTGCTGCTCCATAACATCAAACATCGACCCACGGCGTAACG
CGCTTGCTGCTTGGATGCCCGAGGCATAGACTGTACAAAAAAACAGTCATAACAAGCCATGAAAACCGCC
ACTGCGCCGTTACCACCGCTGCGTTCGGTCAAGGTTCTGGACCAGTTGCGTGAGCGCATACGCTACTTGC
ATTACAGTTTACGAACCGAACAGGCTTATGTCAACTGGGTTCGTGCCTTCATCCGTTTCCACGGTGTGCG
T
