Features (pLannotate 1.2.2; 11 found; start..end, strand, type, name):
    232..254     -  misc_feature   MCS (fragment): pBluescript multiple cloning site
    326..1039    +  CDS            hfriFP: hfriFP is a fluorescent protein published in 2013, derived from Herbaspirillum frisingense.
   1043..1063    +  CDS            ssrA tag (LVA) (fragment): C-terminal peptide that mediates degradation in bacteria through the ClpXP and ClpAP proteases (McGinness et al., 2006) mutant LVA variant that confers accelerated degradation under some conditions (Andersen et al., 1998)
   1107..1193    +  terminator     rrnB T1 terminator: Escherichia coli rrnB; transcription terminator T1 from the E. coli rrnB gene
   1333..1394    -  rep_origin     M13 ori (fragment): M13 bacteriophage origin of replication; arrow indicates direction of (+) strand synthesis
   1394..1423    +  CDS            CmR (fragment): chloramphenicol acetyltransferase confers resistance to chloramphenicol
   1752..1821    -  CDS            TcR (fragment): tetracycline efflux protein; tet; confers resistance to tetracycline
   1882..2544    -  CDS            pBBR1 Rep: replication protein for the broad-host-range plasmid pBBR1 from Bordetella bronchiseptica
   2545..3314    -  rep_origin     pBBR1 oriV: replication origin of the broad-host-range plasmid pBBR1 from Bordetella bronchiseptica; requires the pBBR1 Rep protein for replication
   4597..5130    -  CDS            GmR: gentamycin acetyltransferase; aacC1; confers resistance to gentamycin
   5319..5347    -  promoter       Pc promoter: intI1 (promoter lies within the coding sequence); class 1 integron promoter
>Addgene plasmid #14466 | pRU1101 | analyzer sequence | sequence record 8100
CCATGGGCAAATGGGATTGGCTTTACTAAGCTGATCCGGTGGATGACCTTTTGAATGACCTTTAATAGAT
TATATTACTAATTAATTGGGGACCCTAGAGGTCCCCTTTTTTATTTTAAAAATTTTTTCACAAAACGGTT
TACAAGCATAAAGCTTGCTCAATCAATCACCGGATCTAGATATCGATTAATTAAGTCGACATCTAGAGTT
TAAACTTTAATTAAGCCCGGGCTGCAGCCCGGGGGATCCACTAGGTTAACGCATGCGGGCCCGGTACCAG
GCCTAGATAGATAGAGAGAGAGAGAGACTAGTGGAGGAAGAAAAAATGCGTAAAGGAGAAGAACTTTTCA
CTGGAGTTGTCCCAATTCTTGTTGAATTAGATGGTGATGTTAATGGGCACAAATTTTCTGTCAGTGGAGA
GGGTGAAGGTGATGCAACATACGGAAAACTTACCCTTAAATTTATTTGCACTACTGGAAAACTACCTGTT
CCATGGCCAACACTTGTCACTACTTTCGGTTATGGTGTTCAATGCTTTGCGAGATACCCAGATCATATGA
AACGGCATGACTTTTTCAAGAGTGCCATGCCCGAAGGTTATGTACAGGAAAGAACTATATTTTTCAAAGA
TGACGGGAACTACAAGACACGTGCTGAAGTCAAGTTTGAAGGTGATACCCTTGTTAATAGAATCGAGTTA
AAAGGTATTGATTTTAAAGAAGATGGAAACATTCTTGGACACAAATTGGAATACAACTATAACTCACACA
ATGTATACATCATGGCAGACAAACAAAAGAATGGAATCAAAGTTAACTTCAAAATTAGACACAACATTGA
AGATGGAAGCGTTCAACTAGCAGACCATTATCAACAAAATACTCCAATTGGCGATGGCCCTGTCCTTTTA
CCAGACAACCATTACCTGTCCACACAATCTGCCCTTTCGAAAGATCCCAACGAAAAGAGAGACCACATGG
TCCTTCTTGAGTTTGTAACAGCTGCTGGGATTACACATGGCATGGATGAACTATACAAAGCAGCAAACGA
CGAAAACTACGCTGCATCAGTTTAATGAGCTCTACAAATAATGAATTCCCAGGCATCAAATAAAACGAAA
GGCTCAGTCGAAAGACTGGGCCTTTCGTTTTATCTGTTGTTTGTCGGTGAACGCTCTCCTGAGTAGGACA
AATCCGCCGGGAGCGGATTTGAACGTTGCGAAGCAACGGCCCGGAGGGTGGCGGGCAGGACGCCCGCCAT
AAACTGCCAGGGAATTCCAACTGAGCGCCGGTCGCTACCATTACCAACTTGTCTGGTGTCAAAAATAATA
GGATTTTGTTAAAATTCGCGTTAAATTTTTGTTAAATCAGCTCATTTTTTAACCAATAGGCCGACTGCGA
TGAGTGGCAGGGCGGGGCGTAATTTTTTTAAGGCAGTTATTGGTGCCCTTAAACGCCTGGTGCTACGCCT
GAATAAGTGATAATAAGCGGATGAATGGCAGAAATTCGAAAGCAAATTCGACCCGGTCGTCGGTTCAGGG
CAGGGTCGTTAAATAGCCGCTTATGTCTATTGCTGGTTTACCGGTTTATTGACTACCGGAAGCAGTGTGA
CCGTGTGCTTCTCAAATGCCTGAGGCCAGTTTGCTCAGGCTCTCCCCGTGGAGGTAATAATTGACGATAT
GATCATTTATTCTGCCTCCCAGAGCCTGATAAAAACGGTGAATCCGTTAGCGAGGTGCCGCCGGCTTCCA
TTCAGGTCGAGGTGGCCCGGCTCCATGCACCGCGACGCAACGCGGGGAGGCAGACAAGGTATAGGGCGGC
GAGGCGGCTACAGCCGATAGTCTGGAACAGCGCACTTACGGGTTGCTGCGCAACCCAAGTGCTACCGGCG
CGGCAGCGTGACCCGTGTCGGCGGCTCCAACGGCTCGCCATCGTCCAGAAAACACGGCTCATCGGGCATC
GGCAGGCGCTGCTGCCCGCGCCGTTCCCATTCCTCCGTTTCGGTCAAGGCTGGCAGGTCTGGTTCCATGC
CCGGAATGCCGGGCTGGCTGGGCGGCTCCTCGCCGGGGCCGGTCGGTAGTTGCTGCTCGCCCGGATACAG
GGTCGGGATGCGGCGCAGGTCGCCATGCCCCAACAGCGATTCGTCCTGGTCGTCGTGATCAACCACCACG
GCGGCACTGAACACCGACAGGCGCAACTGGTCGCGGGGCTGGCCCCACGCCACGCGGTCATTGACCACGT
AGGCCGACACGGTGCCGGGGCCGTTGAGCTTCACGACGGAGATCCAGCGCTCGGCCACCAAGTCCTTGAC
TGCGTATTGGACCGTCCGCAAAGAACGTCCGATGAGCTTGGAAAGTGTCTTCTGGCTGACCACCACGGCG
TTCTGGTGGCCCATCTGCGCCACGAGGTGATGCAGCAGCATTGCCGCCGTGGGTTTCCTCGCAATAAGCC
CGGCCCACGCCTCATGCGCTTTGCGTTCCGTTTGCACCCAGTGACCGGGCTTGTTCTTGGCTTGAATGCC
GATTTCTCTGGACTGCGTGGCCATGCTTATCTCCATGCGGTAGGGTGCCGCACGGTTGCGGCACCATGCG
CAATCAGCTGCAACTTTTCGGCAGCGCGACAACAATTATGCGTTGCGTAAAAGTGGCAGTCAATTACAGA
TTTTCTTTAACCTACGCAATGAGCTATTGCGGGGGGTGCCGCAATGAGCTGTTGCGTACCCCCCTTTTTT
AAGTTGTTGATTTTTAAGTCTTTCGCATTTCGCCCTATATCTAGTTCTTTGGTGCCCAAAGAAGGGCACC
CCTGCGGGGTTCCCCCACGCCTTCGGCGCGGCTCCCCCTCCGGCAAAAAGTGGCCCCTCCGGGGCTTGTT
GATCGACTGCGCGGCCTTCGGCCTTGCCCAAGGTGGCGCTGCCCCCTTGGAACCCCCGCACTCGCCGCCG
TGAGGCTCGGGGGGCAGGCGGGCGGGCTTCGCCTTCGACTGCCCCCACTCGCATAGGCTTGGGTCGTTCC
AGGCGCGTCAAGGCCAAGCCGCTGCGCGGTCGCTGCGCGAGCCTTGACCCGCCTTCCACTTGGTGTCCAA
CCGGCAAGCGAAGCGCGCAGGCCGCAGGCCGGAGGCTTTTCCCCAGAGAAAATTAAAAAAATTGATGGGG
CAAGGCCGCAGGCCGCGCAGTTGGAGCCGGTGGGTATGTGGTCGAAGGCTGGGTAGCCGGTGGGCAATCC
CTGTGGTCAAGCTCGTGGGCAGGCGCAGCCTGTCCATCAGCTTGTCCAGCAGGGTTGTCCACGGGCCGAG
CGAAGCGAGCCAGCCGGTGGCCGCTCGCGGCCATCGTCCACATATCCACGGGCTGGCAAGGGAGCGCAGC
GACCGCGCAGGGCGAAGCCCGGAGAGCAAGCCCGTAGGGCGCCGCAGCCGCCGTAGGCGGTCACGACTTT
GCGAAGCAAAGTCTAGTGAGTATACTCAAGCATTGAGTGGCCCGCCGGAGGCACCGCCTTGCGCTGCCCC
CGTCGAGCCGGTTGGACACCAAAAGGGAGGGGCAGGCATGGCGGCATACGCGATCATGCGATGCAAGAAG
CTGGCGAAAATGGGCAACGTGGCGGCCAGTCTCAAGCACGCCTACCGCGAGCGCGAGACGCCCAACGCTG
ACGCCAGCAGGACGCCAGAGAACGAGCACTGGGCGGCCAGCAGCACCGATGAAGCGATGGGCCGACTGCG
CGAGTTGCTGCCAGAGAAGCGGCGCAAGGACGCTGTGTTGGCGGTCGAGTACGTCATGACGGCCAGCCCG
GAATGGTGGAAGTCGGCCAGCCAAGAACAGCAGGCGGCGTTCTTCGAGAAGGCGCACAAGTGGCTGGCGG
ACAAGTACGGGGCGGATCGCATCGTGACGGCCAGCATCCACCGTGACGAAACCAGCCCGCACATGACCGC
GTTCGTGGTGCCGCTGACGCAGGACGGCAGGCTGTCGGCCAAGGAGTTCATCGGCAACAAAGCGCAGATG
ACCCGCGACCAGACCACGTTTGCGGCCGCTGTGGCCGATCTAGGGCTGCAACGGGGCATCGAGGGCAGCA
AGGCACGTCACACGCGCATTCAGGCGTTCTACGAGGCCCTGGAGCGGCCACCAGTGGGCCACGTCACCAT
CAGCCCGCAAGCGGTCGAGCCACGCGCCTATGCACCGCAGGGATTGGCCGAAAAGCTGGGAATCTCAAAG
CGCGTTGAGACGCCGGAAGCCGTGGCCGACCGGCTGACAAAAGCGGTTCGGCAGGGGTATGAGCCTGCCC
TACAGGCCGCCGCAGGAGCGCGTGAGATGCGCAAGAAGGCCGATCAAGCCCAAGAGACGGCCCGAGACCT
TCGGGAGCGCCTGAAGCCCGTTCTGGACGCCCTGGGGCCGTTGAATCGGGATATGCAGGCCAAGGCCGCC
GCGATCATCAAGGCCGTGGGCGAAAAGCTGCTGACGGAACAGCGGGAAGTCCAGCGCCAGAAACAGGCCC
AGCGCCAGCAGGAACGCGGGCGCGCACATTTCCCCGAAAAGTGCCACCTGGCGGCGTTGTGACAATTTAC
CGAACAACTCCGCGGCCGGGAAGCCGATCTCGGCTTGAACGAATTGTTAGGTGGCGGTACTTGGGTCGAT
ATCAAAGTGCATCACTTCTTCCCGTATGCCCAACTTTGTATAGAGAGCCACTGCGGGATCGTCACCGTAA
TCTGCTTGCACGTAGATCACATAAGCACCAAGCGCGTTGGCCTCATGCTTGAGGAGATTGATGAGCGCGG
TGGCAATGCCCTGCCTCCGGTGCTCGCCGGAGACTGCGAGATCATAGATATAGATCTCACTACGCGGCTG
CTCAAACCTGGGCAGAACGTAAGCCGCGAGAGCGCCAACAACCGCTTCTTGGTCGAAGGCAGCAAGCGCG
ATGAATGTCTTACTACGGAGCAAGTTCCCGAGGTAATCGGAGTCCGGCTGATGTTGGGAGTAGGTGGCTA
CGTCTCCGAACTCACGACCGAAAAGATCAAGAGCAGCCCGCATGGATTTGACTTGGTCAGGGCCGAGCCT
ACATGTGCGAATGATGCCCATACTTGAGCCACCTAACTTTGTTTTAGGGCGACTGCCCTGCTGCGTAACA
TCGTTGCTGCTGCGTAACATCGTTGCTGCTCCATAACATCAAACATCGACCCACGGCGTAACGCGCTTGC
TGCTTGGATGCCCGAGGCATAGACTGTACAAAAAAACAGTCATAACAAGCCATGAAAACCGCCACTGCGC
CGTTACCACCGCTGCGTTCGGTCAAGGTTCTGGACCAGTTGCGTGAGCGCATACGCTACTTGCATTACAG
TTTACGAACCGAACAGGCTTATGTCAACTGGGTTCGTGCCTTCATCCGTTTCCACGGTGTGCGT
