>Addgene plasmid #14466 | pRU1101 | addgene partial sequence | sequence record 20345 | 14466 with pRU1064-F (cggtttacaagcataaagc)
CGATTAATTAAGTCGACATCTAGAGTTTAAACTTTAATTAAGCCCGGGCTGCAGCCCGGGGGATCCACTA
GGTTAACGCATGCGGCCCGGTACCAGGCCTAGATAGATAGAGAGAGAGAGAGACTAGTGGAGGAAGAAAA
AATGCGTAAAGGAGAAGAACTTTTCACTGGAGTTGTCCCAATTCTTGTTGAATTAGATGGTGATGTTAAT
GGGCACAAATTTTCTGTCAGTGGAGAGGGTGAAGGTGATGCAACATACGGAAAACTTACCCTTAAATTTA
TTTGCACTACTGGAAAACTACCTGTTCCATGGCCAACACTTGTCACTACTTTCGGTTATGGTGTTCAATG
CTTTGCGAGATACCCAGATCATATGAAACAGCATGACTTTTTCAAGAGTGCCATGCCCGAAGGTTATGTA
CAGGAAAGAACTATATTTTTCAAAGATGACGGGAACTACAAGACACGTGCTGAAGTCAAGTTTGAAGGTG
ATACCCTTGTTAATAGAATCGAGTTAAAAGGTATTGATTTTAAAGAAGATGGAAACATTCTTGGACACAA
ATTGGAATACAACTATAACTCACACAATGTATACATCATGGCAGACAAACAAAAGAATGGAATCAAAGTT
AACTTCAAAATTAGACACAACATTGAAGATGGAAGCGTTCAACTAGCAGACCATTATCAACAAAATACTC
CAATTGGCGATGGCCCTGTCCTTTTACCAGACAACCATTACCTGTCCACACAATCTGCCCTTTCGAAAGA
TCCCAACGAAAAGAGAGACCACATGGTCCTTCTTGAGTTTGTAACAGCTGCTGGGATTACACATGGCATG
GATGAACTATACAAAAGGCCTGCAGCAAACGACGAAAACTACGCTGCATCAGTTTAATGAGCTCTACAAA
TAATGAATTCCCCAGGCATCAAATAAAACGAAAGGCTCAGTC
